>Addgene plasmid #147887 | pT7-EGFP-C1-HsNot1iso1_1-1605-del1097-1110-RNFIKGRQtoAAADSYAA-shRNAres_W | depositor full sequence | sequence record 290334 | Full Sequence
TAGTTATTAATAGTAATCAATTACGGGGTCATTAGTTCATAGCCCATATATGGAGTTCCGCGTTACATAA
CTTACGGTAAATGGCCCGCCTGGCTGACCGCCCAACGACCCCCGCCCATTGACGTCAATAATGACGTATG
TTCCCATAGTAACGCCAATAGGGACTTTCCATTGACGTCAATGGGTGGAGTATTTACGGTAAACTGCCCA
CTTGGCAGTACATCAAGTGTATCATATGCCAAGTACGCCCCCTATTGACGTCAATGACGGTAAATGGCCC
GCCTGGCATTATGCCCAGTACATGACCTTATGGGACTTTCCTACTTGGCAGTACATCTACGTATTAGTCA
TCGCTATTACCATGGTGATGCGGTTTTGGCAGTACATCAATGGGCGTGGATAGCGGTTTGACTCACGGGG
ATTTCCAAGTCTCCACCCCATTGACGTCAATGGGAGTTTGTTTTGGCACCAAAATCAACGGGACTTTCCA
AAATGTCGTAACAACTCCGCCCCATTGACGCAAATGGGCGGTAGGCGTGTACGGTGGGAGGTCTATATAA
GCAGAGCTCTCTGGCTAACTAGAGAACCCACTGCTTACTGGCTTATCGAAATTAATACGACTCACTATAG
GGAGACCCAAGCTCTAGCGCTACCGGTCGCCACCATGGTGAGCAAGGGCGAGGAGCTGTTCACCGGGGTG
GTGCCCATCCTGGTCGAGCTGGACGGCGACGTAAACGGCCACAAGTTCAGCGTGTCCGGCGAGGGCGAGG
GCGATGCCACCTACGGCAAGCTGACCCTGAAGTTCATCTGCACCACCGGCAAGCTGCCCGTGCCCTGGCC
CACCCTCGTGACCACCCTGACCTACGGCGTGCAGTGCTTCAGCCGCTACCCCGACCACATGAAGCAGCAC
GACTTCTTCAAGTCCGCCATGCCCGAAGGCTACGTCCAGGAGCGCACCATCTTCTTCAAGGACGACGGCA
ACTACAAGACCCGCGCCGAGGTGAAGTTCGAGGGCGACACCCTGGTGAACCGCATCGAGCTGAAGGGCAT
CGACTTCAAGGAGGACGGCAACATCCTGGGGCACAAGCTGGAGTACAACTACAACAGCCACAACGTCTAT
ATCATGGCCGACAAGCAGAAGAACGGCATCAAGGTGAACTTCAAGATCCGCCACAACATCGAGGACGGCA
GCGTGCAGCTCGCCGACCACTACCAGCAGAACACCCCCATCGGCGACGGCCCCGTGCTGCTGCCCGACAA
CCACTACCTGAGCACCCAGTCCGCCCTGAGCAAAGACCCCAACGAGAAGCGCGATCACATGGTCCTGCTG
GAGTTCGTGACCGCCGCCGGGATCACTCTCGGCATGGACGAGCTGTACAAGTCCGGACTCAGATCTCGAG
CTATGAATCTTGACTCGCTCTCGCTGGCCTTGTCTCAAATCAGCTACCTGGTGGACAATTTAACCAAGAA
AAATTACCGAGCCAGCCAGCAGGAAATACAGCATATTGTGAATCGGCACGGTCCTGAGGCAGACAGGCAT
TTATTACGCTGCCTATTTTCGCATGTGGATTTCAGTGGCGATGGTAAAAGCAGTGGCAAAGATTTCCATC
AGACTCAGTTTCTGATTCAGGAGTGTGCGTTGCTGATTACAAAGCCAAATTTTATCTCGACGCTGTCCTA
TGCCATTGATAATCCATTGCACTATCAGAAGAGTTTAAAGCCTGCACCCCACTTATTTGCCCAGCTGAGT
AAAGTGCTCAAATTAAGCAAAGTACAAGAGGTAATTTTTGGCCTTGCCCTGTTGAATTCTTCCAGCTCAG
ATCTTAGAGGTTTCGCTGCCCAGTTTATCAAACAGAAGCTTCCAGATCTTCTGCGTTCTTACATTGACGC
AGACGTCAGTGGAAATCAAGAAGGTGGCTTCCAAGATATAGCAATAGAGGTCCTACACCTCCTCCTCTCC
CATCTCCTCTTTGGGCAGAAGGGAGCCTTTGGAGTTGGACAAGAACAGATAGACGCTTTTCTTAAGACGC
TGCGCAGAGATTTTCCCCAAGAACGCTGTCCCGTGGTGCTCGCACCACTTTTATACCCTGAAAAACGGGA
CATTCTAATGGACAGGATCCTGCCTGATTCCGGAGGGGTAGCTAAAACCATGATGGAGAGCTCTTTGGCT
GATTTCATGCAAGAAGTAGGCTATGGCTTTTGTGCAAGTATTGAAGAATGTCGCAATATAATCGTGCAGT
TTGGTGTTCGGGAGGTCACAGCTGCCCAGGTTGCAAGGGTTTTGGGAATGATGGCTCGAACTCATTCAGG
ATTAACAGATGGCATTCCATTACAGAGTATTTCTGCTCCGGGCAGTGGGATCTGGAGTGATGGGAAAGAT
AAAAGTGATGGAGCACAGGCACACACATGGAATGTAGAAGTCTTGATTGACGTTCTTAAAGAACTGAATC
CAAGTTTGAATTTCAAGGAAGTAACTTATGAACTGGACCATCCTGGATTTCAAATTCGTGACAGTAAAGG
ACTTCATAATGTGGTTTATGGCATTCAGAGGGGTTTGGGTATGGAAGTGTTCCCAGTAGACCTCATATAT
AGACCTTGGAAACATGCTGAAGGCCAGCTCTCCTTCATCCAGCACTCACTAATCAATCCAGAGATCTTCT
GTTTTGCTGACTATCCCTGTCATACTGTTGCCACTGATATTCTGAAAGCACCACCAGAGGATGACAATCG
AGAAATTGCCACATGGAAGAGCTTGGATTTGATTGAATCTCTGCTGAGGCTTGCAGAGGTTGGGCAGTAT
GAGCAAGTCAAACAGCTCTTCAGCTTCCCTATCAAACACTGTCCAGACATGCTGGTATTGGCCTTACTAC
AAATTAACACCTCTTGGCATACCTTGCGCCATGAACTTATCTCCACTCTGATGCCAATTTTCCTTGGAAA
CCATCCTAACTCAGCTATTATTTTGCACTATGCATGGCATGGGCAGGGACAGTCTCCCTCAATTCGCCAA
CTTATCATGCATGCAATGGCAGAATGGTACATGAGAGGGGAGCAGTATGATCAGGCCAAATTGTCTCGAA
TACTTGATGTGGCCCAGGACTTGAAGGCCTTGTCAATGCTGCTAAATGGTACTCCATTTGCCTTTGTTAT
TGACCTTGCTGCACTTGCTTCACGTCGTGAATACCTCAAACTTGATAAGTGGCTCACAGATAAAATTCGA
GAGCATGGGGAGCCTTTTATCCAGGCGTGTATGACTTTTTTAAAGAGACGGTGTCCTTCTATTTTGGGCG
GACTTGCCCCAGAAAAAGACCAGCCCAAAAGTGCTCAACTTCCTCCAGAAACTTTGGCGACAATGTTGGC
CTGTCTGCAAGCTTGTGCAGGGAGTGTTTCTCAGGAGCTATCAGAAACTATCCTCACCATGGTAGCCAAT
TGCAGTAATGTTATGAATAAGGCCAGACAACCACCACCTGGAGTTATGCCAAAAGGACGTCCTCCTAGTG
CTAGCAGCTTAGATGCCATTTCTCCTGTTCAGATTGACCCTCTTGCTGGAATGACATCTCTTAGTATAGG
TGGTTCAGCTGCCCCTCACACCCAGAGTATGCAGGGTTTTCCTCCAAATTTGGGTTCTGCATTCAGTACC
CCTCAGTCACCAGCAAAAGCATTTCCACCCCTTTCAACCCCCAATCAGACCACTGCATTCAGTGGTATTG
GAGGACTTTCATCACAGCTTCCAGTAGGTGGTCTTGGCACAGGCAGCCTGACTGGTATAGGAACTGGTGC
TCTTGGACTCCCTGCAGTGAATAACGACCCTTTTGTACAGAGGAAACTGGGCACCTCTGGACTGAATCAG
CCTACATTCCAGCAGAGTAAGATGAAACCTTCGGACTTGTCTCAGGTGTGGCCAGAGGCAAACCAGCACT
TTAGTAAAGAGATAGATGATGAAGCAAACAGCTATTTCCAGCGAATATATAATCATCCACCACATCCAAC
CATGTCTGTTGATGAGGTATTAGAAATGCTGCAGAGATTTAAAGACTCTACTATAAAGAGGGAACGAGAA
GTATTTAACTGTATGCTAAGGAACTTGTTTGAAGAATATCGTTTTTTTCCCCAGTATCCTGATAAAGAGT
TACATATAACAGCCTGCCTATTTGGTGGTATAATTGAGAAAGGACTGGTCACTTACATGGCACTAGGTCT
GGCTCTACGATATGTTCTTGAAGCCTTACGCAAGCCTTTTGGATCCAAAATGTATTATTTCGGGATTGCT
GCACTAGATAGATTTAAAAACAGATTGAAGGACTATCCCCAGTATTGTCAGCATTTGGCTTCTATCAGTC
ACTTTATGCAATTTCCACATCATTTACAGGAGTATATTGAGTATGGACAGCAGTCTAGAGATCCTCCTGT
GAAAATGCAAGGCTCTATCACAACCCCTGGAAGTATTGCACTGGCTCAGGCCCAGGCTCAGGCCCAGGTT
CCAGCAAAAGCTCCTCTTGCTGGTCAAGTTAGCACTATGGTAACCACCTCAACAACTACCACTGTTGCTA
AAACGGTTACGGTCACCAGGCCAACTGGAGTCAGCTTTAAGAAAGATGTGCCACCTTCTATTAATACTAC
AAATATAGATACGTTGCTTGTGGCCACAGATCAAACTGAGAGAATTGTGGAGCCCCCAGAAAATATCCAG
GGTAGTAGTGGTATGACACAAAAGGTTGAAGAGCTAAAGGAAACGGTGAAAGAAGAATTTATGCCTTGGG
TTTCACAGTATCTGGTTATGAAGGCAGTCAGTATTGAGCCAGCCGCTCATAGCCTGTATTCAAACTTCCT
TGACACGCTGAAGAATCCTGAATTTAACAAGATGGTTCTGAATGAGACCTACAGAAACATTAAAGTGCTC
CTGACCTCTGATAAAGCTGCAGCCAATTTCTCAGATCGTTCTTTGCTGAAGAACTTGGGACATTGGCTAG
GAATGATCACATTAGCTAAAAACAAACCCATCTTACACACTGACTTGGATGTGAAATCATTGCTGCTAGA
GGCTTATGTTAAAGGACAACAAGAATTGCTCTATGTAGTGCCCTTTGTTGCCAAAGTCTTAGAATCTAGC
ATTCGTAGTGTGGTTTTTAGGCCACCAAACCCTTGGACAATGGCAATTATGAATGTATTAGCTGAGCTAC
ATCAGGAGCATGACTTAAAGTTAAACTTGAAGTTTGAAATCGAGGTTCTCTGCAAGAACCTTGCATTAGA
CATCAATGAGCTAAAACCTGGAAACCTCCTAAAGGATAAAGATCGCCTGAAGAATTTAGATGAGCAACTC
TCTGCTCCAAAGAAAGATGTCAAGCAGCCAGAAGAACTCCCTCCCATCACAACCACAACAACTTCTACTA
CACCAGCTACCAACACCACTTGTACAGCCACGGTTCCACCACAGCCACAGTACAGCTACCACGACATCAA
TGTCTATTCCCTTGCGGGCTTGGCACCACACATTACTCTAAATCCAACAATTCCCTTGTTTCAGGCCCAT
CCACAGTTGAAGCAGTGTGTGCGTCAGGCAATTGAACGGGCTGTCCAGGAGCTGGTCCATCCTGTGGTGG
ATCGATCAATTAAGATTGCCATGACTACTTGTGAGCAAGATGTCAGGTCGGATTTTGCCCTGGATTCGGA
GGAATCTCGAATGCGAATAGCAGCTCATCACATGATGCGTAACTTGACAGCTTACATGGCTATGATTACA
TGCGCTGAACCTTTGCTCATGAGCATATCTACCAACTTAAAAAACAGTTTTGCCTCAGCCCTTCGTACTG
CTTCCCCACAACAAAGAGAAATGATGGATCAGGCAGCTGCTCAATTAGCTCAGGACAATTGTGAGTTGGC
TTGCTGTTTTATTCAGAAGACTGCAGTAGAAAAAGCAGGCCCTGAGATGGACAAGAGATTAGCAACTGAA
TTTGAGCTGAGAAAACATGCTAGGCAAGAAGGACGCAGATACTGTGATCCTGTTGTTTTAACATATGCTG
CTGAACGGATGCCAGAGCAAATCAGGCTGAAAGTTGGTGGTGTGGACCCAAAGCAGTTGGCTGTTTACGA
AGAGTTTGCACGCAATGTTCCTGGCTTCTTACCTACAAATGACTTAAGTCAGCCCACGGGATTTTTAGCC
CAGCCCATGAAGCAAGCTTGGGCAACATAGCCGCGGGCCCGGGATCCACCGGATCTAGATAACTGATCAT
AATCAGCCATACCACATTTGTAGAGGTTTTACTTGCTTTAAAAAACCTCCCACACCTCCCCCTGAACCTG
AAACATAAAATGAATGCAATTGTTGTTGTTAACTTGTTTATTGCAGCTTATAATGGTTACAAATAAAGCA
ATAGCATCACAAATTTCACAAATAAAGCATTTTTTTCACTGCATTCTAGTTGTGGTTTGTCCAAACTCAT
CAATGTATCTTAACGCGTAAATTGTAAGCGTTAATATTTTGTTAAAATTCGCGTTAAATTTTTGTTAAAT
CAGCTCATTTTTTAACCAATAGGCCGAAATCGGCAAAATCCCTTATAAATCAAAAGAATAGACCGAGATA
GGGT
[37 nt withheld, positions 6585-6621]
AAAGAACGTGGACTCCAACGTCAAAGG
[49 nt withheld, positions 6649-6697]
T
[91 nt withheld, positions 6699-6789]
G
[124 nt withheld, positions 6791-6914]
CAGGTGGCACTTTTCGGGGAAATGTGCGCGGAACCCCTATTTGTTTATTTTTCTAAATACATTCAAATAT
GTATCCGCTCATGAGACAATAACCCTGATAAATGCTTCAATAATATTGAAAAAGGAAGAGTCCTGAGGCG
GAAAGAACCAGCTGTGGAATGTGTGTCAGTTAGGGTGTGGAAAGTCCCCAGGCTCCCCAGCAGGCAGAAG
TATGCAAAGCATGCATCTCAATTAGTCAGCAACCAGGTGTGGAAAGTCCCCAGGCTCCCCAGCAGGCAGA
AGTATGCAAAGCATGCATCTCAATTAGTCAGCAACCATAGTCCCGCCCCTAACTCCGCCCATCCCGCCCC
TAACTCCGCCCAGTTCCGCCCATTCTCCGCCCCATGGCTGACTAATTTTTTTTATTTATGCAGAGGCCGA
GGCCGCCTCGGCCTCTGAGCTATTCCAGAAGTAGTGAGGAGGCTTTTTTGGAGGCCTAGGCTTTTGCAAA
GATCGATCAAGAGACAGGATGAGGATCGTTTCGCATGATTGAACAAGATGGATTGCACGCAGGTTCTCCG
GCCGCTTGGGTGGAGAGGCTATTCGGCTATGACTGGGCACAACAGACAATCGGCTGCTCTGATGCCGCCG
TGTTCCGGCTGTCAGCGCAGGGGCGCCCGGTTCTTTTTGTCAAGACCGACCTGTCCGGTGCCCTGAATGA
ACTGCAAGACGAGGCAGCGCGGCTATCGTGGCTGGCCACGACGGGCGTTCCTTGCGCAGCTGTGCTCGAC
GTTGTCACTGAAGCGGGAAGGGACTGGCTGCTATTGGGCGAAGTGCCGGGGCAGGATCTCCTGTCATCTC
ACCTTGCTCCTGCCGAGAAAGTATCCATCATGGCTGATGCAATGCGGCGGCTGCATACGCTTGATCCGGC
TACCTGCCCATTCGACCACCAAGCGAAACATCGCATCGAGCGAGCACGTACTCGGATGGAAGCCGGTCTT
GTCGATCAGGATGATCTGGACGAAGAGCATCAGGGGCTCGCGCCAGCCGAACTGTTCGCCAGGCTCAAGG
CGAGCATGCCCGACGGCGAGGATCTCGTCGTGACCCATGGCGATGCCTGCTTGCCGAATATCATGGTGGA
AAATGGCCGCTTTTCTGGATTCATCGACTGTGGCCGGCTGGGTGTGGCGGACCGCTATCAGGACATAGCG
TTGGCTACCCGTGATATTGCTGAAGAGCTTGGCGGCGAATGGGCTGACCGCTTCCTCGTGCTTTACGGTA
TCGCCGCTCCCGATTCGCAGCGCATCGCCTTCTATCGCCTTCTTGACGAGTTCTTCTGAGCGGGACTCTG
GGGTTCGAAATGACCGACCAAGCGACGCCCAACCTGCCATCACGAGATTTCGATTCCACCGCCGCCTTCT
ATGAAAGGTTGGGCTTCGGAATCGTTTTCCGGGACGCCGGCTGGATGATCCTCCAGCGCGGGGATCTCAT
GCTGGAGTTCTTCGCCCACCCTAGGGGGAGGCTAACTGAAACACGGAAGGAGACAATACCGGAAGGAACC
CGCGCTATGACGGCAATAAAAAGACAGAATAAAACGCACGGTGTTGGGTCGTTTGTTCATAAACGCGGGG
TTCGGTCCCAGGGCTGGCACTCTGTCGATACCCCACCGAGACCCCATTGGGGCCAATACGCCCGCGTTTC
TTCCTTTTCCCCACCCCACCCCCCAAGTTCGGGTGAAGGCCCAGGGCTCGCAGCCAACGTCGGGGCGGCA
GGCCCTGCCATAGCCTCAGGTTACTCATATATACTTTAGATTGATTTAAAACTTCATTTTTAATTTAAAA
GGATCTAGGTGAAGATCCTTTTTGATAATCTCATGACCAAAATCCCTTAACGTGAGTTTTCGTTCCACTG
AGCGTCAGACCCCGTAGAAAAGATCAAAGGATCTTCTTGAGATCCTTTTTTTCTGCGCGTAATCTGCTGC
TTGCAAACAAAAAAACCACCGCTACCAGCGGTGGTTTGTTTGCCGGATCAAGAGCTACCAACTCTTTTTC
CGAAGGTAACTGGCTTCAGCAGAGCGCAGATACCAAATACTGTCCTTCTAGTGTAGCCGTAGTTAGGCCA
CCACTTCAAGAACTCTGTAGCACCGCCTACATACCTCGCTCTGCTAATCCTGTTACCAGTGGCTGCTGCC
AGTGGCGATAAGTCGTGTCTTACCGGGTTGGACTCAAGACGATAGTTACCGGATAAGGCGCAGCGGTCGG
GCTGAACGGGGGGTTCGTGCACACAGCCCAGCTTGGAGCGAACGACCTACACCGAACTGAGATACCTACA
GCGTGAGCTATGAGAAAGCGCCACGCTTCCCGAAGGGAGAAAGGCGGACAGGTATCCGGTAAGCGGCAGG
GTCGGAACAGGAGAGCGCACGAGGGAGCTTCCAGGGGGAAACGCCTGGTATCTTTATAGTCCTGTCGGGT
TTCGCCACCTCTGACTTGAGCGTCGATTTTTGTGATGCTCGTCAGGGGGGCGGAGCCTATGGAAAAACGC
CAGCAACGCGGCCTTTTTACGGTTCCTGGCCTTTTGCTGGCCTTTTGCTCACATGTTCTTTCCTGCGTTA
TCCCCTGATTCTGTGGATAACCGTATTACCGCCATGCAT
Features (pLannotate 1.2.2; 18 found; start..end, strand, type, name):
     61..364     +  enhancer       CMV enhancer: human cytomegalovirus immediate early enhancer
    365..568     +  promoter       CMV promoter: human cytomegalovirus (CMV) immediate early promoter
    564..597     +  LTR            5' LTR (truncated) (fragment): truncated 5' long terminal repeat (LTR) from HIV-1
    613..631     +  promoter       T7 promoter: promoter for bacteriophage T7 RNA polymerase
    665..1381    +  CDS            EGFP: EGFP is a basic (constitutively fluorescent) green fluorescent protein published in 1996, derived from Aequorea victoria. It is reported to be a rapidly-maturing weak dimer with moderate acid sensitivity.
   1382..1402    +  misc_feature   MCS (fragment): multiple cloning site
   1403..6187    +  CDS            CNOT1 (fragment): CNOT1_HUMAN - Also known as CDC39, KIAA1007, NOT1. Experimental evidence at protein level: Swiss-Prot protein existence level 1. Scaffolding component of the CCR4-NOT complex which is one of the major cellular mRNA deadenylases and is linked to various cellular processes including bulk mRNA degradation, miRNA-mediated repression, translational repression during translational initiation and general transcription regulation. Additional complex functions may be a consequence of its influence on mRNA expression. Its scaffolding function implies its interaction with the catalytic complex module and
   6191..6212    +  misc_feature   MCS (fragment): multiple cloning site
   6224..6308    +  CDS            large T antigen (fragment): large T antigen from SV40 (simian virus 40)
   6331..6452    +  polyA_signal   SV40 poly(A) signal: SV40 polyadenylation signal
   6486..6914    -  rep_origin     f1 ori (sequence partly withheld): f1 bacteriophage origin of replication; arrow indicates direction of (+) strand synthesis
   6941..7045    +  promoter       AmpR promoter: bla
   7047..7404    +  promoter       SV40 promoter: SV40 enhancer and early promoter
   7439..8233    +  CDS            NeoR/KanR: aminoglycoside phosphotransferase from Tn5; aph(3')-II (or nptII); confers resistance to neomycin, kanamycin, and G418 (Geneticin®)
   8254..8406    +  CDS            ble (fragment): BLE_KLEPN - Experimental evidence at protein level: Swiss-Prot protein existence level 1. Binding protein with a strong affinity to the bleomycin family of antibiotics. Binds to CL990; an antimitotic-antibiotic compound. From Klebsiella pneumoniae.
   8465..8512    +  polyA_signal   HSV TK poly(A) signal: herpes simplex virus thymidine kinase polyadenylation signal (Cole and Stacy, 1985)
   8603..8619    -  polyA_signal   bGH poly(A) signal (fragment): bovine growth hormone polyadenylation signal
   8841..9429    +  rep_origin     ori: high-copy-number ColE1/pMB1/pBR322/pUC origin of replication
