[The description below was written by a language model from this plasmid's Addgene catalogue record and pLannotate feature annotations shown in this document.]
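Description:
pT7-EGFP-C1-HsNot1iso1_1-1605-del1097-1110-RNFIKGRQtoAAADSYAA-shRNAres_W is a 9,543 nt mammalian expression plasmid encoding an N-terminally EGFP-tagged, mutated fragment of human CNOT1 (NOT1), the scaffolding subunit of the CCR4-NOT deadenylase complex. The catalogue lists the backbone as unknown, but the name and feature layout resemble an EGFP-C1-type vector with an added T7 promoter. The CMV enhancer and immediate early promoter drive transcription in mammalian cells, and the T7 promoter lies just upstream of the EGFP coding sequence. EGFP joins the CNOT1 fragment through a short multiple cloning site remnant, and the SV40 polyadenylation signal terminates the transcript. Propagation in bacteria relies on a high-copy ColE1/pUC-type origin and kanamycin selection. The NeoR/KanR gene sits behind tandem bacterial (bla) and SV40 early promoters with an HSV TK poly(A) signal, so it could also support G418 selection in mammalian cells. An f1 origin is present. The short hits annotated as HIV-1 LTR, large T antigen, ble and bGH poly(A) are small fragments, probably backbone remnants or incidental matches rather than functional parts.

According to the construct name, the insert covers residues 1-1605 of CNOT1 isoform 1, carries a deletion of residues 1097-1110, and has the motif RNFIKGRQ replaced with AAADSYAA. It is also designated shRNA-resistant, which implies it can be expressed in cells where endogenous CNOT1 is knocked down. The record notes one silent change relative to the reference isoform 1 sequence. The record does not say what the mutations disrupt. The associated study concerns the DDX6-CNOT1 complex and CNOT9 in miRNA-mediated silencing, so the plasmid plausibly serves as a mutant for interaction or complementation assays. The depositor sequence may be theoretical rather than fully verified.
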