Addgene plasmid #147887: pT7-EGFP-C1-HsNot1iso1_1-1605-del1097-1110-RNFIKGRQtoAAADSYAA-shRNAres_W
Purpose: Mammalian Expression of HsNot1iso1_1-1605-del1097-1110-RNFIKGRQtoAAADSYAA-shRNAres
Depositing lab: Elisa Izaurralde. Depositing organization: Max Planck Institute for Developmental Biology. Publication: A DDX6-CNOT1 complex and W-binding pockets in CNOT9 reveal direct links between miRNA target recognition and silencing. Chen Y, Boland A, Kuzuoglu-Ozturk D, Bawankar P, Loh B, Chang CT, Weichenrieder O, Izaurralde E. Mol Cell. 2014 Jun 5;54(5):737-50. doi: 10.1016/j.molcel.2014.03.034. Epub 2014 Apr 24. PubMed 24768540.
Backbone
  Vector backbone: Unknown
  Vector type: Mammalian Expression
Growth in bacteria
  Bacterial resistance: Kanamycin, 50 μg/mL
  Growth temperature: 37°C
  Growth strain: DH5alpha
  Copy number: High Copy
Gene/Insert
  Gene/Insert name: HsNot1iso1_1-1605-del1097-1110-RNFIKGRQtoAAADSYAA-shRNAres
  Species: H. sapiens (human)
  Mutation: 1 silent mutation compared to the sequence of isoform 1 given by NCBI: NM_016284.4.
  Entrez Gene: CNOT1 (a.k.a. AD-005, CDC39, HPE12, NOT1, NOT1H, VIBOS)
  Cloning method: Unknown
Terms and licenses: Academic/Nonprofit Terms; Industry Terms: Not Available to Industry
Depositor comments: Plasmids from this collection were made available to the research community and donated after the lab closed. Please note that the sequence provided by the depositing laboratory may be theoretical/predicted or based on Sanger sequencing results. There may be discrepancies between sequencing results obtained by Addgene and the depositor sequence. If an Addgene verified sequence is not available, please contact before placing your order to request that our lab fully sequence the plasmid.
How to cite: pT7-EGFP-C1-HsNot1iso1_1-1605-del1097-1110-RNFIKGRQtoAAADSYAA-shRNAres_W was a gift from Elisa Izaurralde (Addgene plasmid # 147887 ; http://n2t.net/addgene:147887 ; RRID:Addgene_147887)
